LOCUS       pAS_4xMmaPylT_FLAG-AbKR 9305 bp ds-DNA circular 13-FEB-2020
DEFINITION  .
FEATURES             Location/Qualifiers
     promoter        complement(1451..1693)
                     /label="h7SK promoter"
     promoter        2696..3241
                     /label="EF1"
     misc_feature    5967..5986
                     /label="pCEP-Reverse (mismatches: 0)"
     promoter        complement(2109..2351)
                     /label="h7SK promoter"
     misc_feature    complement(7686..8274)
                     /label="high-copy-number ColE1/pMB1/pBR322/pUC origin
                     ofreplication"
     misc_feature    complement(2369..2437)
                     /label="PylT"
     misc_feature    complement(6254..6482)
                     /label="Core Insulator"
     CDS             6983..7354
                     /label="Length: 372;Found at strand: positive;Start
                     codon:ATG"
     misc_feature    727..744
                     /label="M13 uni (-21) (mismatches: 0)"
     misc_feature    complement(2024..2028)
                     /label="U6 terminator"
     misc_feature    complement(7283..7300)
                     /label="M13 rev (-29) (mismatches: 0)"
     promoter        complement(1780..2022)
                     /label="h7SK promoter"
     misc_feature    complement(1366..1370)
                     /label="U6 terminator"
     misc_feature    complement(1382..1450)
                     /label="PylT"
     CDS             5162..5761
                     /label="pac from Streptomyces alboniger CDS"
     misc_feature    complement(7332..7362)
                     /label="promoter for the E. coli lac operon"
     promoter        complement(2438..2680)
                     /label="h7SK promoter"
     misc_feature    5876..6007
                     /label="SV40 EEL poly(A)"
     misc_feature    complement(1..105)
                     /label="bla Promoter"
     misc_feature    705..727
                     /label="M13 uni (-43) (mismatches: 0)"
     misc_feature    4556..5149
                     /label="IRES"
     misc_feature    complement(2353..2357)
                     /label="U6 terminator"
     CDS             complement(8445..9305)
                     /label="bla CDS"
     misc_feature    complement(131..586)
                     /label="f1 bacteriophage origin of replication;
                     arrowindicates direction of (+) strand synthesis"
     misc_feature    7377..7398
                     /label="CAP binding activates transcription in the
                     presenceof cAMP."
     misc_feature    complement(7342..7367)
                     /label="pEX-Rev (mismatches: 0)"
     misc_feature    3242..3248
                     /label="MCS"
     misc_feature    complement(7284..7300)
                     /label="common sequencing primer, one of multiple
                     similarvariants"
     misc_feature    728..744
                     /label="common sequencing primer, one of multiple
                     similarvariants"
     misc_feature    complement(1695..1699)
                     /label="U6 terminator"
     misc_feature    6488..6795
                     /label="PB5'"
     misc_feature    complement(2040..2108)
                     /label="PylT"
     misc_feature    complement(1711..1779)
                     /label="PylT"
     misc_feature    3261..3284
                     /label="FLAG"
     misc_feature    871..1110
                     /label="PB3'"
     misc_feature    3258..4547
                     /label="AbKRS_chIPYE"
     misc_feature    1116..1344
                     /label="Core Insulator"
     misc_feature    7308..7324
                     /label="The lac repressor binds to the lac operator
                     toinhibit transcription in E. coli. This inhibition
                     canberelieved by adding
                     lactoseorisopropyl-beta-D-thiogalactopyranoside (IPTG)."
ORIGIN
        1 ACTCTTCCTT TTTCAATATT ATTGAAGCAT TTATCAGGGT TATTGTCTCA TGAGCGGATA
       61 CATATTTGAA TGTATTTAGA AAAATAAACA AATAGGGGTT CCGCGCACAT TTCCCCGAAA
      121 AGTGCCACCT AAATTGTAAG CGTTAATATT TTGTTAAAAT TCGCGTTAAA TTTTTGTTAA
      181 ATCAGCTCAT TTTTTAACCA ATAGGCCGAA ATCGGCAAAA TCCCTTATAA ATCAAAAGAA
      241 TAGACCGAGA TAGGGTNNNN NNNNNNNNNN NNNNNNNNNN NNNNNNNNNN NNNAAAGAAC
      301 GTGGACTCCA ACGTCAAAGG NNNNNNNNNN NNNNNNNNNN NNNNNNNNNN NNNNNNNNNN
      361 NNNNNNNNNT NNNNNNNNNN NNNNNNNNNN NNNNNNNNNN NNNNNNNNNN NNNNNNNNNN
      421 NNNNNNNNNN NNNNNNNNNN NNNNNNNNNN NNNNNNNNNN NGNNNNNNNN NNNNNNNNNN
      481 NNNNNNNNNN NNNNNNNNNN NNNNNNNNNN NNNNNNNNNN NNNNNNNNNN NNNNNNNNNN
      541 NNNNNNNNNN NNNNNNNNNN NNNNNNNNNN NNNNNNNNNN NNNNNNCCCA TTCGCCATTC
      601 AGGCTGCGCA ACTGTTGGGA AGGGCGATCG GTGCGGGCCT CTTCGCTATT ACGCCAGCTG
      661 GCGAAAGGGG GATGTGCTGC AAGGCGATTA AGTTGGGTAA CGCCAGGGTT TTCCCAGTCA
      721 CGACGTTGTA AAACGACGGC CAGTGAGCGC GCCTCGTTCA TTCACGTTTT TGAACCCGTG
      781 GAGGACGGGC AGACTCGCGG TGCAAATGTG TTTTACAGCG TGATGGAGCA GATGAAGATG
      841 CTCGACACGC TGCAGAACAC GCAGCTAGAT TAACCCTAGA AAGATAATCA TATTGTGACG
      901 TACGTTAAAG ATAATCATGC GTAAAATTGA CGCATGTGTT TTATCGGTCT GTATATCGAG
      961 GTTTATTTAT TAATTTGAAT AGATATTAAG TTTTATTATA TTTACACTTA CATACTAATA
     1021 ATAAATTCAA CAAACAATTT ATTTATGTTT ATTTATTTAT TAAAAAAAAA CAAAAACTCA
     1081 AAATTTCTTC TATAAAGTAA CAAAACTTTT ATGAGGGACA GCCCCCCCCC AAAGCCCCCA
     1141 GGGATGTAAT TACGTCCCTC CCCCGCTAGG GGGCAGCAGC GAGCCGCCCG GGGCTCCGCT
     1201 CCGGTCCGGC GCTCCCCCCG CATCCCCGAG CCGGCAGCGT GCGGGGACAG CCCGGGCACG
     1261 GGGAAGGTGG CACGGGATCG CTTTCCTCTG AACGCTTCTC GCTGCTCTTT GAGCCTGCAG
     1321 ACACCTGGGG GGATACGGGG AAAAGGCCTC CACgGCCaac tagtgaaaaa ccgcacttgt
     1381 ccggaaaccc cgggaatcta acccggctga acggatttag agtccgttcg atctacatga
     1441 tcaggtttcc gaggtaccca ggcggcgcac aagctatata aacctgaagg aaatctcaac
     1501 tttacactta ggtcaagtta cttatcgtac tagagcttca gcaggaaatt taactaaaat
     1561 ctaatttaac cagcatagca aatatcattt attcccaaaa tgctaaagtt tgagataaac
     1621 ggacttgatt tccggctgtt ttgacactat ccagaatgcc ttgcagatgg gtggggcatg
     1681 ctaaatactg caggaaaaac cgcacttgtc cggaaacccc gggaatctaa cccggctgaa
     1741 cggatttaga gtccgttcga tctacatgat caggtttccg aggtacccag gcggcgcaca
     1801 agctatataa acctgaagga aatctcaact ttacacttag gtcaagttac ttatcgtact
     1861 agagcttcag caggaaattt aactaaaatc taatttaacc agcatagcaa atatcattta
     1921 ttcccaaaat gctaaagttt gagataaacg gacttgattt ccggctgttt tgacactatc
     1981 cagaatgcct tgcagatggg tggggcatgc taaatactgc aggaaaaacc gcacttgtcc
     2041 ggaaaccccg ggaatctaac ccggctgaac ggatttagag tccgttcgat ctacatgatc
     2101 aggtttccga ggtacccagg cggcgcacaa gctatataaa cctgaaggaa atctcaactt
     2161 tacacttagg tcaagttact tatcgtacta gagcttcagc aggaaattta actaaaatct
     2221 aatttaacca gcatagcaaa tatcatttat tcccaaaatg ctaaagtttg agataaacgg
     2281 acttgatttc cggctgtttt gacactatcc agaatgcctt gcagatgggt ggggcatgct
     2341 aaatactgca ggaaaaaccg cacttgtccg gaaaccccgg gaatctaacc cggctgaacg
     2401 gatttagagt ccgttcgatc tacatgatca ggtttccgag gtacccaggc ggcgcacaag
     2461 ctatataaac ctgaaggaaa tctcaacttt acacttaggt caagttactt atcgtactag
     2521 agcttcagca ggaaatttaa ctaaaatcta atttaaccag catagcaaat atcatttatt
     2581 cccaaaatgc taaagtttga gataaacgga cttgatttcc ggctgttttg acactatcca
     2641 gaatgccttg cagatgggtg gggcatgcta aatactgcag aactagtgct ctagaaagga
     2701 tctgcgatcg ctccggtgcc cgtcagtggg cagagcgcac atcgcccaca gtccccgaga
     2761 agttgggggg aggggtcggc aattgaacgg gtgcctagag aaggtggcgc ggggtaaact
     2821 gggaaagtga tgtcgtgtac tggctccgcc tttttcccga gggtggggga gaaccgtata
     2881 taagtgcagt agtcgccgtg aacgttcttt ttcgcaacgg gtttgccgcc agaacacagc
     2941 tgaagcttcg aggggctcgc atctctcctt cacgcgcccg ccgccctacc tgaggccgcc
     3001 atccacgccg gttgagtcgc gttctgccgc ctcccgcctg tggtgcctcc tgaactgcgt
     3061 ccgccgtcta ggtaagttta aagctcaggt cgagaccggg cctttgtccg gcgctccctt
     3121 ggagcctacc tagactcagc cggctctcca cgctttgcct gaccctgctt gctcaactct
     3181 acgtctttgt ttcgttttct gttctgcgcc gttacagatc caagctgtga ccggcgccta
     3241 ctctagagCT AGCCACCATG GACTACAAGG ACGACGACGA CAAGATGGAC AAGAAACCCC
     3301 TGGACGTGCT GATCTCTGCC ACCGGCCTTT GGATGAGCAG AACCGGCACA CTGCACAAGA
     3361 TCAAGCACTA CGAGATCAGC CGGTCCAAGA TCTACATCGA GATGGCCTGC GGCGACCACC
     3421 TGGTCGTGAA CAACAGCAGA AGCTGCAGAC CCGCCAGAGC CTTCAGATAC CACAAGTACA
     3481 GAAAGACCTG CAAGCGGTGC AGAGTGTCCG GCGAGGACAT CAACAACTTT CTGACCAGAA
     3541 GCACCGAGGG CAAGACCAGC GTGAAAGTGA AGGTGGTGTC CGAGCCTAAA GTGAAGAAAG
     3601 CCATGCCTAA GAGCGTGTCC AGGGCTCCCA AGCCTCTGGA AAATCCTGTG TCTGCCAAGG
     3661 CCAGCACCGA CACCTCTAGA AGCGTTCCAT CTCCTGCCAA GAGCACCCCT AACAGCCCTG
     3721 TGCCTACAAG CGCCTCTGCC CCAGCCCTGA CCAAGTCCCA GACCGACCGG CTGGAAGTGC
     3781 TCCTGAACCC CAAGGACGAG ATCAGCCTGA ACAGCGGCAA GCCCTTCCGG GAGCTGGAAA
     3841 GCGAGCTGCT GAGCCGGCGG AAGAAGGACC TCCAGCAAAT CTACGCCGAG GAACGGGAGA
     3901 ACTACCTGGG CAAGCTGGAA AGAGAGATCA CCCGGTTCTT CGTGGACCGG GGCTTCCTGG
     3961 AAATCAAGAG CCCCATCCTG ATCCCCCTGG AGTACATCGA GCGGATGGGC ATCGACAACG
     4021 ACACCGAGCT GAGCAAGCAG ATTTTCCGGG TGGACAAGAA CTTCTGCCTG CGGCCCATGC
     4081 TGGCCCCCAA CCTGTACAAC TACatgCGGA AACTGGATCG CGCTCTGCCC GACCCCATCA
     4141 AGATTTTCGA GATCGGCCCC TGCTACCGGA AAGAGAGCGA CGGCAAAGAG CACCTGGAAG
     4201 AGTTTACAAT GCTGAACTTT gccCAGATGG GCAGCGGCTG CACCAGAGAG AACCTGGAAT
     4261 CCATCATCAC CGACTTTCTG AACCACCTGG GGATCGACTT CAAGATCGTG GGCGACAGCT
     4321 GCATGGTGtt cGGCGACACC CTGGACGTGA TGCACGGCGA CCTGGAACTG TCTAGCGCCG
     4381 TCGTGGGACC CATCCCTCTG GACCGGGAGT GGGGCATCGA TAAGCCCTGG ATCGGAGCCG
     4441 GCTTCGGCCT GGAACGGCTG CTGAAAGTCA AGCACGACTT TAAGAACATC AAGCGGGCTG
     4501 CCAGAAGCGA GAGCTACTAC AACGGCATCA GCACCAACCT GTGATGAGGA TCCGCGGCCG
     4561 CGCCCCTCTC CCTCCCCCCC CCCTAACGTT ACTGGCCGAA GCCGCTTGGA ATAAGGCCGG
     4621 TGTGCGTTTG TCTATATGTT ATTTTCCACC ATATTGCCGT CTTTTGGCAA TGTGAGGGCC
     4681 CGGAAACCTG GCCCTGTCTT CTTGACGAGC ATTCCTAGGG GTCTTTCCCC TCTCGCCAAA
     4741 GGAATGCAAG GTCTGTTGAA TGTCGTGAAG GAAGCAGTTC CTCTGGAAGC TTCTTGAAGA
     4801 CAAACAACGT CTGTAGCGAC CCTTTGCAGG CAGCGGAACC CCCCACCTGG CGACAGGTGC
     4861 CTCTGCGGCC AAAAGCCACG TGTATAAGAT ACACCTGCAA AGGCGGCACA ACCCCAGTGC
     4921 CACGTTGTGA GTTGGATAGT TGTGGAAAGA GTCAAATGGC TCTCCTCAAG CGTATTCAAC
     4981 AAGGGGCTGA AGGATGCCCA GAAGGTACCC CATTGTATGG GATCTGATCT GGGGCCTCGG
     5041 TGCACATGCT TTACATGTGT TTAGTCGAGG TTAAAAAAAC GTCTAGGCCC CCCGAACCAC
     5101 GGGGACGTGG TTTTCCTTTG AAAAACACGA TGATAATATG GCCACAACCA TGGCGTCCGG
     5161 AATGACCGAG TACAAGCCCA CGGTGCGCCT CGCCACCCGC GACGACGTCC CCAGGGCCGT
     5221 ACGCACCCTC GCCGCCGCGT TCGCCGACTA CCCCGCCACG CGCCACACCG TCGATCCGGA
     5281 CCGCCACATC GAGCGGGTCA CCGAGCTGCA AGAACTCTTC CTCACGCGCG TCGGGCTCGA
     5341 CATCGGCAAG GTGTGGGTCG CGGACGACGG CGCCGCGGTG GCGGTCTGGA CCACGCCGGA
     5401 GAGCGTCGAA GCGGGGGCGG TGTTCGCCGA GATCGGCCCG CGCATGGCCG AGTTGAGCGG
     5461 TTCCCGGCTG GCCGCGCAGC AACAGATGGA AGGCCTCCTG GCGCCGCACC GGCCCAAGGA
     5521 GCCCGCGTGG TTCCTGGCCA CCGTCGGCGT CTCGCCCGAC CACCAGGGCA AGGGTCTGGG
     5581 CAGCGCCGTC GTGCTCCCCG GAGTGGAGGC GGCCGAGCGC GCCGGGGTGC CCGCCTTCCT
     5641 GGAGACCTCC GCGCCCCGCA ACCTCCCCTT CTACGAGCGG CTCGGCTTCA CCGTCACCGC
     5701 CGACGTCGAG GTGCCCGAAG GACCGCGCAC CTGGTGCATG ACCCGCAAGC CCGGTGCCTg
     5761 aGTCGACAAT CAACCTCTGG ATTACAAAAT TTGTGAAAGA TTGACTGGTA TTCTTAACTA
     5821 TGTTGCTCCT TTTACGCTAT GTGGATACGC TGCTTTAATG CCTTTGTATC ATGTTAACTT
     5881 GTTTATTGCA GCTTATAATG GTTACAAATA AAGCAATAGC ATCACAAATT TCACAAATAA
     5941 AGCATTTTTT TCACTGCATT CTAGTTGTGG TTTGTCCAAA CTCATCAATG TATCTTATCA
     6001 TGTCTGGAAT TGACTCAAAT GATGTCAATT AGTCTATCAG AAGCTATCTG GTCTCCCTTC
     6061 CGGGGGACAA GACATCCCTG TTTAATATTT AAACAGCAGT GTTCCCAAAC TGGGTTCTTA
     6121 TATCCCTTGC TCTGGTCAAC CAGGTTGCAG GGTTTCCTGT CCTCACAGGA ACGAAGTCCC
     6181 TAAAGAAACA GTGGCAGCCA GGTTTAGCCC CGGAATTGAC TGGATTCCTT TTTTAGGGCC
     6241 CATTGGTATG GCTTTTTCCC CGTATCCCCC CAGGTGTCTG CAGGCTCAAA GAGCAGCGAG
     6301 AAGCGTTCAG AGGAAAGCGA TCCCGTGCCA CCTTCCCCGT GCCCGGGCTG TCCCCGCACG
     6361 CTGCCGGCTC GGGGATGCGG GGGGAGCGCC GGACCGGAGC GGAGCCCCGG GCGGCTCGCT
     6421 GCTGCCCCCT AGCGGGGGAG GGACGTAATT ACATCCCTGG GGGCTTTGGG GGGGGGCTGT
     6481 CCCTGATATC TATAACAAGA AAATATATAT ATAATAAGTT ATCACGTAAG TAGAACATGA
     6541 AATAACAATA TAATTATCGT ATGAGTTAAA TCTTAAAAGT CACGTAAAAG ATAATCATGC
     6601 GTCATTTTGA CTCACGCGGT CGTTATAGTT CAAAATCAGT GACACTTACC GCATTGACAA
     6661 GCACGCCTCA CGGGAGCTCC AAGCGGCGAC TGAGATGTCC TAAATGCACA GCGACGGATT
     6721 CGCGCTATTT AGAAAGAGAG AGCAATATTT CAAGAATGCA TGCGTCAATT TTACGCAGAC
     6781 TATCTTTCTA GGGTTAATCT AGCTGCATCA GGATCATATC GTCGGGTCTT TTTTCCGGCT
     6841 CAGTCATCGC CCAAGCTGGC GCTATCTGGG CATCGGGGAG GAAGAAGCCC GTGCCTTTTC
     6901 CCGCGAGGTT GAAGCGGCAT GGAAAGAGTT TGCCGAGGAT GACTGCTGCT GCATTGACGT
     6961 TGAGCGAAAA CGCACGTTTA CCATGATGAT TCGGGAAGGT GTGGCCATGC ACGCCTTTAA
     7021 CGGTGAACTG TTCGTTCAGG CCACCTGGGA TACCAGTTCG TCGCGGCTTT TCCGGACACA
     7081 GTTCCGGATG GTCAGCCCGA AGCGCATCAG CAACCCGAAC AATACCGGCG ACAGCCGGAA
     7141 CTGCCGTGCC GGTGTGCAGA TTAATGACAG CGGTGCGGCG CTGGGATATT ACGTCAGCGA
     7201 GGACGGGTAT CCTGGCTGGA TGCCGCAGAA ATGGACATGG ATACCCCGTG AGTTACCCGG
     7261 CGGGCGCGCT TGGCGTAATC ATGGTCATAG CTGTTTCCTG TGTGAAATTG TTATCCGCTC
     7321 ACAATTCCAC ACAACATACG AGCCGGAAGC ATAAAGTGTA AAGCCTGGGG TGCCTAATGA
     7381 GTGAGCTAAC TCACATTAAT TGCGTTGCGC TCACTGCCCG CTTTCCAGTC GGGAAACCTG
     7441 TCGTGCCAGC TGCATTAATG AATCGGCCAA CGCGCGGGGA GAGGCGGTTT GCGTATTGGG
     7501 CGCTCTTCCG CTTCCTCGCT CACTGACTCG CTGCGCTCGG TCGTTCGGCT GCGGCGAGCG
     7561 GTATCAGCTC ACTCAAAGGC GGTAATACGG TTATCCACAG AATCAGGGGA TAACGCAGGA
     7621 AAGAACATGT GAGCAAAAGG CCAGCAAAAG GCCAGGAACC GTAAAAAGGC CGCGTTGCTG
     7681 GCGTTTTTCC ATAGGCTCCG CCCCCCTGAC GAGCATCACA AAAATCGACG CTCAAGTCAG
     7741 AGGTGGCGAA ACCCGACAGG ACTATAAAGA TACCAGGCGT TTCCCCCTGG AAGCTCCCTC
     7801 GTGCGCTCTC CTGTTCCGAC CCTGCCGCTT ACCGGATACC TGTCCGCCTT TCTCCCTTCG
     7861 GGAAGCGTGG CGCTTTCTCA TAGCTCACGC TGTAGGTATC TCAGTTCGGT GTAGGTCGTT
     7921 CGCTCCAAGC TGGGCTGTGT GCACGAACCC CCCGTTCAGC CCGACCGCTG CGCCTTATCC
     7981 GGTAACTATC GTCTTGAGTC CAACCCGGTA AGACACGACT TATCGCCACT GGCAGCAGCC
     8041 ACTGGTAACA GGATTAGCAG AGCGAGGTAT GTAGGCGGTG CTACAGAGTT CTTGAAGTGG
     8101 TGGCCTAACT ACGGCTACAC TAGAAGGACA GTATTTGGTA TCTGCGCTCT GCTGAAGCCA
     8161 GTTACCTTCG GAAAAAGAGT TGGTAGCTCT TGATCCGGCA AACAAACCAC CGCTGGTAGC
     8221 GGTGGTTTTT TTGTTTGCAA GCAGCAGATT ACGCGCAGAA AAAAAGGATC TCAAGAAGAT
     8281 CCTTTGATCT TTTCTACGGG GTCTGACGCT CAGTGGAACG AAAACTCACG TTAAGGGATT
     8341 TTGGTCATGA GATTATCAAA AAGGATCTTC ACCTAGATCC TTTTAAATTA AAAATGAAGT
     8401 TTTAAATCAA TCTAAAGTAT ATATGAGTAA ACTTGGTCTG ACAGTTACCA ATGCTTAATC
     8461 AGTGAGGCAC CTATCTCAGC GATCTGTCTA TTTCGTTCAT CCATAGTTGC CTGACTCCCC
     8521 GTCGTGTAGA TAACTACGAT ACGGGAGGGC TTACCATCTG GCCCCAGTGC TGCAATGATA
     8581 CCGCGAGACC CACGCTCACC GGCTCCAGAT TTATCAGCAA TAAACCAGCC AGCCGGAAGG
     8641 GCCGAGCGCA GAAGTGGTCC TGCAACTTTA TCCGCCTCCA TCCAGTCTAT TAATTGTTGC
     8701 CGGGAAGCTA GAGTAAGTAG TTCGCCAGTT AATAGTTTGC GCAACGTTGT TGCCATTGCT
     8761 ACAGGCATCG TGGTGTCACG CTCGTCGTTT GGTATGGCTT CATTCAGCTC CGGTTCCCAA
     8821 CGATCAAGGC GAGTTACATG ATCCCCCATG TTGTGCAAAA AAGCGGTTAG CTCCTTCGGT
     8881 CCTCCGATCG TTGTCAGAAG TAAGTTGGCC GCAGTGTTAT CACTCATGGT TATGGCAGCA
     8941 CTGCATAATT CTCTTACTGT CATGCCATCC GTAAGATGCT TTTCTGTGAC TGGTGAGTAC
     9001 TCAACCAAGT CATTCTGAGA ATAGTGTATG CGGCGACCGA GTTGCTCTTG CCCGGCGTCA
     9061 ATACGGGATA ATACCGCGCC ACATAGCAGA ACTTTAAAAG TGCTCATCAT TGGAAAACGT
     9121 TCTTCGGGGC GAAAACTCTC AAGGATCTTA CCGCTGTTGA GATCCAGTTC GATGTAACCC
     9181 ACTCGTGCAC CCAACTGATC TTCAGCATCT TTTACTTTCA CCAGCGTTTC TGGGTGAGCA
     9241 AAAACAGGAA GGCAAAATGC CGCAAAAAAG GGAATAAGGG CGACACGGAA ATGTTGAATA
     9301 CTCAT
//
