>Addgene plasmid #140020 | pAS_4xMma PylT_FLAG-AbKRS-chIPYE | addgene full sequence | sequence record 297657 | Addgene NGS Result
ACTCTTCCTTTTTCAATATTATTGAAGCATTTATCAGGGTTATTGTCTCATGAGCGGATACATATTTGAA
TGTATTTAGAAAAATAAACAAATAGGGGTTCCGCGCACATTTCCCCGAAAAGTGCCACCTAAATTGTAAG
CGTTAATATTTTGTTAAAATTCGCGTTAAATTTTTGTTAAATCAGCTCATTTTTTAACCAATAGGCCGAA
ATCGGCAAAATCCCTTATAAATCAAAAGAATAGACCGAGATAGGGT
[37 nt withheld, positions 257-293]
AAAGAACGTGGACTCCAACGTCAAAGG
[49 nt withheld, positions 321-369]
T
[91 nt withheld, positions 371-461]
G
[124 nt withheld, positions 463-586]
CCCATTCGCCATTCAGGCTGCGCAACTGTTGGGAAGGGCGATCGGTGCGGGCCTCTTCGCTATTACGCCA
GCTGGCGAAAGGGGGATGTGCTGCAAGGCGATTAAGTTGGGTAACGCCAGGGTTTTCCCAGTCACGACGT
TGTAAAACGACGGCCAGTGAGCGCGCCTCGTTCATTCACGTTTTTGAACCCGTGGAGGACGGGCAGACTC
GCGGTGCAAATGTGTTTTACAGCGTGATGGAGCAGATGAAGATGCTCGACACGCTGCAGAACACGCAGCT
AGATTAACCCTAGAAAGATAATCATATTGTGACGTACGTTAAAGATAATCATGTGTAAAATTGACGCATG
TGTTTTATCGGTCTGTATATCGAGGTTTATTTATTAATTTGAATAGATATTAAGTTTTATTATATTTACA
CTTACATACTAATAATAAATTCAACAAACAATTTATTTATGTTTATTTATTTATTAAAAAAAACAAAAAC
TCAAAATTTCTTCTATAAAGTAACAAAACTTTTATGAGGGACAGCCCCCCCCCAAAGCCCCCAGGGATGT
AATTACGTCCCTCCCCCGCTAGGGGGCAGCAGCGAGCCGCCCGGGGCTCCGCTCCGGTCCGGCGCTCCCC
CCGCATCCCCGAGCCGGCAGCGTGCGGGGACAGCCCGGGCACGGGGAAGGTGGCACGGGATCGCTTTCCT
CTGAACGCTTCTCGCTGCTCTTTGAGCCTGCAGACACCTGGGGGGATACGGGGAAAAGGCCTCCACGGCC
AACTAGTGAAAAACCGCACTTGTCCGGAAACCCCGGGAATCTAACCCGGCTGAACGGATTTAGAGTCCGT
TCGATCTACATGATCAGGTTTCCGAGGTACCCAGGCGGCGCACAAGCTATATAAACCTGAAGGAAATCTC
AACTTTACACTTAGGTCAAGTTACTTATCGTACTAGAGCTTCAGCAGGAAATTTAACTAAAATCTAATTT
AACCAGCATAGCAAATATCATTTATTCCCAAAATGCTAAAGTTTGAGATAAACGGACTTGATTTCCGGCT
GTTTTGACACTATCCAGAATGCCTTGCAGATGGGTGGGGCATGCTAAATACTGCAGGAAAAACCGCACTT
GTCCGGAAACCCCGGGAATCTAACCCGGCTGAACGGATTTAGAGTCCGTTCGATCTACATGATCAGGTTT
CCGAGGTACCCAGGCGGCGCACAAGCTATATAAACCTGAAGGAAATCTCAACTTTACACTTAGGTCAAGT
TACTTATCGTACTAGAGCTTCAGCAGGAAATTTAACTAAAATCTAATTTAACCAGCATAGCAAATATCAT
TTATTCCCAAAATGCTAAAGTTTGAGATAAACGGACTTGATTTCCGGCTGTTTTGACACTATCCAGAATG
CCTTGCAGATGGGTGGGGCATGCTAAATACTGCAGGAAAAACCGCACTTGTCCGGAAACCCCGGGAATCT
AACCCGGCTGAACGGATTTAGAGTCCGTTCGATCTACATGATCAGGTTTCCGAGGTACCCAGGCGGCGCA
CAAGCTATATAAACCTGAAGGAAATCTCAACTTTACACTTAGGTCAAGTTACTTATCGTACTAGAGCTTC
AGCAGGAAATTTAACTAAAATCTAATTTAACCAGCATAGCAAATATCATTTATTCCCAAAATGCTAAAGT
TTGAGATAAACGGACTTGATTTCCGGCTGTTTTGACACTATCCAGAATGCCTTGCAGATGGGTGGGGCAT
GCTAAATACTGCAGGAAAAACCGCACTTGTCCGGAAACCCCGGGAATCTAACCCGGCTGAACGGATTTAG
AGTCCGTTCGATCTACATGATCAGGTTTCCGAGGTACCCAGGCGGCGCACAAGCTATATAAACCTGAAGG
AAATCTCAACTTTACACTTAGGTCAAGTTACTTATCGTACTAGAGCTTCAGCAGGAAATTTAACTAAAAT
CTAATTTAACCAGCATAGCAAATATCATTTATTCCCAAAATGCTAAAGTTTGAGATAAACGGACTTGATT
TCCGGCTGTTTTGACACTATCCAGAATGCCTTGCAGATGGGTGGGGCATGCTAAATACTGCAGAACTAGT
GCTCTAGAAAGGATCTGCGATCGCTCCGGTGCCCGTCAGTGGGCAGAGCGCACATCGCCCACAGTCCCCG
AGAAGTTGGGGGGAGGGGTCGGCAATTGAACGGGTGCCTAGAGAAGGTGGCGCGGGGTAAACTGGGAAAG
TGATGTCGTGTACTGGCTCCGCCTTTTTCCCGAGGGTGGGGGAGAACCGTATATAAGTGCAGTAGTCGCC
GTGAACGTTCTTTTTCGCAACGGGTTTGCCGCCAGAACACAGCTGAAGCTTCGAGGGGCTCGCATCTCTC
CTTCACGCGCCCGCCGCCCTACCTGAGGCCGCCATCCACGCCGGTTGAGTCGCGTTCTGCCGCCTCCCGC
CTGTGGTGCCTCCTGAACTGCGTCCGCCGTCTAGGTAAGTTTAAAGCTCAGGTCGAGACCGGGCCTTTGT
CCGGCGCTCCCTTGGAGCCTACCTAGACTCAGCCGGCTCTCCACGCTTTGCCTGACCCTGCTTGCTCAAC
TCTACGTCTTTGTTTCGTTTTCTGTTCTGCGCCGTTACAGATCCAAGCTGTGACCGGCGCCTACTCTAGA
GCTAGCCACCATGGACTACAAGGACGACGACGACAAGATGGACAAGAAACCCCTGGACGTGCTGATCTCT
GCCACCGGCCTTTGGATGAGCAGAACCGGCACACTGCACAAGATCAAGCACTACGAGATCAGCCGGTCCA
AGATCTACATCGAGATGGCCTGCGGCGACCACCTGGTCGTGAACAACAGCAGAAGCTGCAGACCCGCCAG
AGCCTTCAGATACCACAAGTACAGAAAGACCTGCAAGCGGTGCAGAGTGTCCGGCGAGGACATCAACAAC
TTTCTGACCAGAAGCACCGAGGGCAAGACCAGCGTGAAAGTGAAGGTGGTGTCCGAGCCTAAAGTGAAGA
AAGCCATGCCTAAGAGCGTGTCCAGGGCTCCCAAGCCTCTGGAAAATCCTGTGTCTGCCAAGGCCAGCAC
CGACACCTCTAGAAGCGTTCCATCTCCTGCCAAGAGCACCCCTAACAGCCCTGTGCCTACAAGCGCCTCT
GCCCCAGCCCTGACCAAGTCCCAGACCGACCGGCTGGAAGTGCTCCTGAACCCCAAGGACGAGATCAGCC
TGAACAGCGGCAAGCCCTTCCGGGAGCTGGAAAGCGAGCTGCTGAGCCGGCGGAAGAAGGACCTCCAGCA
AATCTACGCCGAGGAACGGGAGAACTACCTGGGCAAGCTGGAAAGAGAGATCACCCGGTTCTTCGTGGAC
CGGGGCTTCCTGGAAATCAAGAGCCCCATCCTGATCCCCCTGGAGTACATCGAGCGGATGGGCATCGACA
ACGACACCGAGCTGAGCAAGCAGATTTTCCGGGTGGACAAGAACTTCTGCCTGCGGCCCATGCTGGCCCC
CAACCTGTACAACTACATGCGGAAACTGGATCGCGCTCTGCCCGACCCCATCAAGATTTTCGAGATCGGC
CCCTGCTACCGGAAAGAGAGCGACGGCAAAGAGCACCTGGAAGAGTTTACAATGCTGAACTTTGCCCAGA
TGGGCAGCGGCTGCACCAGAGAGAACCTGGAATCCATCATCACCGACTTTCTGAACCACCTGGGGATCGA
CTTCAAGATCGTGGGCGACAGCTGCATGGTGTTCGGCGACACCCTGGACGTGATGCACGGCGACCTGGAA
CTGTCTAGCGCCGTCGTGGGACCCATCCCTCTGGACCGGGAGTGGGGCATCGATAAGCCCTGGATCGGAG
CCGGCTTCGGCCTGGAACGGCTGCTGAAAGTCAAGCACGACTTTAAGAACATCAAGCGGGCTGCCAGAAG
CGAGAGCTACTACAACGGCATCAGCACCAACCTGTGATGAGGATCCGCGGCCGCGCCCCTCTCCCTCCCC
CCCCCCTAACGTTACTGGCCGAAGCCGCTTGGAATAAGGCCGGTGTGCGTTTGTCTATATGTTATTTTCC
ACCATATTGCCGTCTTTTGGCAATGTGAGGGCCCGGAAACCTGGCCCTGTCTTCTTGACGAGCATTCCTA
GGGGTCTTTCCCCTCTCGCCAAAGGAATGCAAGGTCTGTTGAATGTCGTGAAGGAAGCAGTTCCTCTGGA
AGCTTCTTGAAGACAAACAACGTCTGTAGCGACCCTTTGCAGGCAGCGGAACCCCCCACCTGGCGACAGG
TGCCTCTGCGGCCAAAAGCCACGTGTATAAGATACACCTGCAAAGGCGGCACAACCCCAGTGCCACGTTG
TGAGTTGGATAGTTGTGGAAAGAGTCAAATGGCTCTCCTCAAGCGTATTCAACAAGGGGCTGAAGGATGC
CCAGAAGGTACCCCATTGTATGGGATCTGATCTGGGGCCTCGGTGCACATGCTTTACATGTGTTTAGTCG
AGGTTAAAAAAACGTCTAGGCCCCCCGAACCACGGGGACGTGGTTTTCCTTTGAAAAACACGATGATAAT
ATGGCCACAACCATGGCGTCCGGAATGACCGAGTACAAGCCCACGGTGCGCCTCGCCACCCGCGACGACG
TCCCCAGGGCCGTACGCACCCTCGCCGCCGCGTTCGCCGACTACCCCGCCACGCGCCACACCGTCGATCC
GGACCGCCACATCGAGCGGGTCACCGAGCTGCAAGAACTCTTCCTCACGCGCGTCGGGCTCGACATCGGC
AAGGTGTGGGTCGCGGACGACGGCGCCGCGGTGGCGGTCTGGACCACGCCGGAGAGCGTCGAAGCGGGGG
CGGTGTTCGCCGAGATCGGCCCGCGCATGGCCGAGTTGAGCGGTTCCCGGCTGGCCGCGCAGCAACAGAT
GGAAGGCCTCCTGGCGCCGCACCGGCCCAAGGAGCCCGCGTGGTTCCTGGCCACCGTCGGCGTCTCGCCC
GACCACCAGGGCAAGGGTCTGGGCAGCGCCGTCGTGCTCCCCGGAGTGGAGGCGGCCGAGCGCGCCGGGG
TGCCCGCCTTCCTGGAGACCTCCGCGCCCCGCAACCTCCCCTTCTACGAGCGGCTCGGCTTCACCGTCAC
CGCCGACGTCGAGGTGCCCGAAGGACCGCGCACCTGGTGCATGACCCGCAAGCCCGGTGCCTGAGTCGAC
AATCAACCTCTGGATTACAAAATTTGTGAAAGATTGACTGGTATTCTTAACTATGTTGCTCCTTTTACGC
TATGTGGATACGCTGCTTTAATGCCTTTGTATCATGCGTTAACTAAACTTGTTTATTGCAGCTTATAATG
GTTACAAATAAAGCAATAGCATCACAAATTTCACAAATAAAGCATTTTTTTCACTGCATTCTAGTTGTGG
TTTGTCCAAACTCATCAATGTATCTTATCATGTCTGGAATTGACTCAAATGATGTCAATTAGTCTATCAG
AAGCTCATCTGGTCTCCCTTCCGGGGGACAAGACATCCCTGTTTAATATTTAAACAGCAGTGTTCCCAAA
CTGGGTTCTTATATCCCTTGCTCTGGTCAACCAGGTTGCAGGGTTTCCTGTCCTCACAGGAACGAAGTCC
CTAAAGAAACAGTGGCAGCCAGGTTTAGCCCCGGAATTGACTGGATTCCTTTTTTAGGGCCCATTGGTAT
GGCTTTTTCCCCGTATCCCCCCAGGTGTCTGCAGGCTCAAAGAGCAGCGAGAAGCGTTCAGAGGAAAGCG
ATCCCGTGCCACCTTCCCCGTGCCCGGGCTGTCCCCGCACGCTGCCGGCTCGGGGATGCGGGGGGAGCGC
CGGACCGGAGCGGAGCCCCGGGCGGCTCGCTGCTGCCCCCTAGCGGGGGAGGGACGTAATTACATCCCTG
GGGGCTTTGGGGGGGGGCTGTCCCTGATATCTATAACAAGAAAATATATATATAATAAGTTATCACGTAA
GTAGAACATGAAATAACAATATAATTATCGTATGAGTTAAATCTTAAAAGTCACGTAAAAGATAATCATG
CGTCATTTTGACTCACGCGGTCGTTATAGTTCAAAATCAGTGACACTTACCGCATTGACAAGCACGCCTC
ACGGGAGCTCCAAGCGGCGACTGAGATGTCCTAAATGCACAGCGACGGATTCGCGCTATTTAGAAAGAGA
GAGCAATATTTCAAGAATGCATGCGTCAATTTTACGCAGACTATCTTTCTAGGGTTAATCTAGCTGCATC
AGGATCATATCGTCGGGTCTTTTTTCCGGCTCAGTCATCGCCCAAGCTGGCGCTATCTGGGCATCGGGGA
GGAAGAAGCCCGTGCCTTTTCCCGCGAGGTTGAAGCGGCATGGAAAGAGTTTGCCGAGGATGACTGCTGC
TGCATTGACGTTGAGCGAAAACGCACGTTTACCATGATGATTCGGGAAGGTGTGGCCATGCACGCCTTTA
ACGGTGAACTGTTCGTTCAGGCCACCTGGGATACCAGTTCGTCGCGGCTTTTCCGGACACAGTTCCGGAT
GGTCAGCCCGAAGCGCATCAGCAACCCGAACAATACCGGCGACAGCCGGAACTGCCGTGCCGGTGTGCAG
ATTAATGACAGCGGTGCGGCGCTGGGATATTACGTCAGCGAGGACGGGTATCCTGGCTGGATGCCGCAGA
AATGGACATGGATACCCCGTGAGTTACCCGGCGGGCGCGCTTGGCGTAATCATGGTCATAGCTGTTTCCT
GTGTGAAATTGTTATCCGCTCACAATTCCACACAACATACGAGCCGGAAGCATAAAGTGTAAAGCCTGGG
GTGCCTAATGAGTGAGCTAACTCACATTAATTGCGTTGCGCTCACTGCCCGCTTTCCAGTCGGGAAACCT
GTCGTGCCAGCTGCATTAATGAATCGGCCAACGCGCGGGGAGAGGCGGTTTGCGTATTGGGCGCTCTTCC
GCTTCCTCGCTCACTGACTCGCTGCGCTCGGTCGTTCGGCTGCGGCGAGCGGTATCAGCTCACTCAAAGG
CGGTAATACGGTTATCCACAGAATCAGGGGATAACGCAGGAAAGAACATGTGAGCAAAAGGCCAGCAAAA
GGCCAGGAACCGTAAAAAGGCCGCGTTGCTGGCGTTTTTCCATAGGCTCCGCCCCCCTGACGAGCATCAC
AAAAATCGACGCTCAAGTCAGAGGTGGCGAAACCCGACAGGACTATAAAGATACCAGGCGTTTCCCCCTG
GAAGCTCCCTCGTGCGCTCTCCTGTTCCGACCCTGCCGCTTACCGGATACCTGTCCGCCTTTCTCCCTTC
GGGAAGCGTGGCGCTTTCTCATAGCTCACGCTGTAGGTATCTCAGTTCGGTGTAGGTCGTTCGCTCCAAG
CTGGGCTGTGTGCACGAACCCCCCGTTCAGCCCGACCGCTGCGCCTTATCCGGTAACTATCGTCTTGAGT
CCAACCCGGTAAGACACGACTTATCGCCACTGGCAGCAGCCACTGGTAACAGGATTAGCAGAGCGAGGTA
TGTAGGCGGTGCTACAGAGTTCTTGAAGTGGTGGCCTAACTACGGCTACACTAGAAGAACAGTATTTGGT
ATCTGCGCTCTGCTGAAGCCAGTTACCTTCGGAAAAAGAGTTGGTAGCTCTTGATCCGGCAAACAAACCA
CCGCTGGTAGCGGTGGTTTTTTTGTTTGCAAGCAGCAGATTACGCGCAGAAAAAAAGGATCTCAAGAAGA
TCCTTTGATCTTTTCTACGGGGTCTGACGCTCAGTGGAACGAAAACTCACGTTAAGGGATTTTGGTCATG
AGATTATCAAAAAGGATCTTCACCTAGATCCTTTTAAATTAAAAATGAAGTTTTAAATCAATCTAAAGTA
TATATGAGTAAACTTGGTCTGACAGTTACCAATGCTTAATCAGTGAGGCACCTATCTCAGCGATCTGTCT
ATTTCGTTCATCCATAGTTGCCTGACTCCCCGTCGTGTAGATAACTACGATACGGGAGGGCTTACCATCT
GGCCCCAGTGCTGCAATGATACCGCGAGACCCACGCTCACCGGCTCCAGATTTATCAGCAATAAACCAGC
CAGCCGGAAGGGCCGAGCGCAGAAGTGGTCCTGCAACTTTATCCGCCTCCATCCAGTCTATTAATTGTTG
CCGGGAAGCTAGAGTAAGTAGTTCGCCAGTTAATAGTTTGCGCAACGTTGTTGCCATTGCTACAGGCATC
GTGGTGTCACGCTCGTCGTTTGGTATGGCTTCATTCAGCTCCGGTTCCCAACGATCAAGGCGAGTTACAT
GATCCCCCATGTTGTGCAAAAAAGCGGTTAGCTCCTTCGGTCCTCCGATCGTTGTCAGAAGTAAGTTGGC
CGCAGTGTTATCACTCATGGTTATGGCAGCACTGCATAATTCTCTTACTGTCATGCCATCCGTAAGATGC
TTTTCTGTGACTGGTGAGTACTCAACCAAGTCATTCTGAGAATAGTGTATGCGGCGACCGAGTTGCTCTT
GCCCGGCGTCAATACGGGATAATACCGCGCCACATAGCAGAACTTTAAAAGTGCTCATCATTGGAAAACG
TTCTTCGGGGCGAAAACTCTCAAGGATCTTACCGCTGTTGAGATCCAGTTCGATGTAACCCACTCGTGCA
CCCAACTGATCTTCAGCATCTTTTACTTTCACCAGCGTTTCTGGGTGAGCAAAAACAGGAAGGCAAAATG
CCGCAAAAAAGGGAATAAGGGCGACACGGAAATGTTGAATACTCAT
Features (pLannotate 1.2.2; 24 found; start..end, strand, type, name):
      1..105     -  promoter       AmpR promoter: bla
    158..586     -  rep_origin     f1 ori (sequence partly withheld): f1 bacteriophage origin of replication; arrow indicates direction of (+) strand synthesis
    591..746     -  CDS            lacZα (fragment): LacZα fragment of β-galactosidase; lacZ fragment
    748..867     +  CDS            B (fragment): PORTL_LAMBD - Experimental evidence at protein level: Swiss-Prot protein existence level 1. Forms the portal vertex of the capsid (PubMed:6228056, PubMed:6232391). This portal plays critical roles in head assembly, genome packaging, neck/tail attachment, and genome ejection (Probable). The portal protein multimerizes as a single ring-shaped homododecamer arranged around a central channel (PubMed:6232391). Binds to the terminase subunits to form the packaging machine (PubMed:7799432). From Escherichia phage lambda (Bacteriophage lambda).
   1380..1448    -  ncRNA          tRNA: Accession: RF00005 - tRNA
   1709..1777    -  ncRNA          tRNA: Accession: RF00005 - tRNA
   2038..2106    -  ncRNA          tRNA: Accession: RF00005 - tRNA
   2367..2435    -  ncRNA          tRNA: Accession: RF00005 - tRNA
   2727..2938    +  promoter       EF-1α core promoter: core promoter for human elongation factor EF-1α
   2951..3219    +  LTR            5' LTR (truncated): truncated 5' long terminal repeat (LTR) from human T-cell leukemia virus (HTLV) type 1
   3263..3283    +  CDS            FLAG (fragment): FLAG® epitope tag, followed by an enterokinase cleavage site
   3284..4540    +  CDS            pylS: PYLS_METBA - Experimental evidence at protein level: Swiss-Prot protein existence level 1. Catalyzes the attachment of pyrrolysine to tRNA(Pyl). Pyrrolysine is a lysine derivative encoded by the termination codon UAG. From Methanosarcina barkeri.
   4673..5135    +  misc_feature   IRES: internal ribosome entry site (IRES) of the encephalomyocarditis virus (EMCV)
   5161..5760    +  CDS            PuroR: puromycin N-acetyltransferase; pac from Streptomyces alboniger; confers resistance to puromycin
   5767..5873    +  misc_feature   WPRE (fragment): woodchuck hepatitis virus posttranscriptional regulatory element
   5882..6003    +  polyA_signal   SV40 poly(A) signal: SV40 polyadenylation signal
   6021..6113    +  ncRNA          G-CSF SLDE: Accession: RF00183 - G-CSF factor stem-loop destabilising element (SLDE)
   6810..7277    +  CDS            B (fragment): PORTL_LAMBD - Experimental evidence at protein level: Swiss-Prot protein existence level 1. Forms the portal vertex of the capsid (PubMed:6228056, PubMed:6232391). This portal plays critical roles in head assembly, genome packaging, neck/tail attachment, and genome ejection (Probable). The portal protein multimerizes as a single ring-shaped homododecamer arranged around a central channel (PubMed:6232391). Binds to the terminase subunits to form the packaging machine (PubMed:7799432). From Escherichia phage lambda (Bacteriophage lambda).
   7315..7331    -  protein_bind   lac operator: The lac repressor binds to the lac operator to inhibit transcription in E. coli. This inhibition can be relieved by adding lactose or isopropyl-β-D-thiogalactopyranoside (IPTG). lac repressor encoded by lacI
   7339..7369    -  promoter       lac promoter: promoter for the E. coli lac operon
   7384..7405    -  protein_bind   CAP binding site: CAP binding activates transcription in the presence of cAMP. E. coli catabolite activator protein
   7418..7510    -  CDS            lacI (fragment): lac repressor; lacI; The lac repressor binds to the lac operator to inhibit transcription in E. coli. This inhibition can be relieved by adding lactose or isopropyl-β-D-thiogalactopyranoside (IPTG).
   7693..8281    -  rep_origin     ori: high-copy-number ColE1/pMB1/pBR322/pUC origin of replication
   8452..9312    -  CDS            AmpR: β-lactamase; bla; confers resistance to ampicillin, carbenicillin, and related antibiotics
