[The description below was written by a language model from this plasmid's Addgene catalogue record, the feature table of its GenBank file and pLannotate feature annotations shown in this document.]
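Description:
pAS_4xMma PylT_FLAG-AbKRS-chIPYE is a mammalian expression plasmid of about 9.3 kb, built on the pAS backbone, that delivers genetic code expansion machinery for amber (UAG) stop codon suppression. It can be used by transient transfection or for stable genomic integration through piggyBac transposition. In bacteria it is maintained by a high-copy ColE1/pUC origin and ampicillin resistance (bla). It also carries an f1 origin and lac promoter/operator and lacZα remnants typical of a pUC-type cloning vector.

The mammalian payload lies between piggyBac 3' and 5' terminal repeats, each with an adjacent core insulator element, so a separately supplied transposase can mobilise the whole cassette into the genome. Inside are two functional units. The first is four tandem copies of the Methanosarcina mazei pyrrolysyl tRNA (PylT), each driven by its own human 7SK Pol III promoter and ended by a short Pol III terminator, oriented opposite to the synthetase. The second is an EF1 promoter, annotated as the EF-1α core followed by an HTLV-1 LTR fragment, which drives an N-terminally FLAG-tagged chimeric pyrrolysyl-tRNA synthetase, AbKRS-chIPYE. This enzyme joins residues 1–149 of the M. barkeri PylRS, carrying the IPYE substitutions (V31I, T56P, H62Y, A100E), to residues 185–454 of the M. mazei enzyme. According to the record, it serves to incorporate a photo-crosslinking lysine analogue. An EMCV IRES links the synthetase to the puromycin N-acetyltransferase gene on the same transcript, followed by an SV40 polyadenylation signal, so puromycin selection enriches for synthetase-expressing cells.

The depositor's annotated map and the sequencing-derived record differ by only a few nucleotides and agree on the architecture.
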