Addgene plasmid #140020: pAS_4xMma PylT_FLAG-AbKRS-chIPYE
Purpose: Plasmid with 4xMmaPylT cassette and chimeric Mma/Mba PylRS for amber suppression and incorporation of photo-crosslinking-lysine; for transient or stable piggyBac-mediated integration
Depositing lab: Simon Elsaesser. Depositing organization: Karolinska Institutet. Publication: Dual stop codon suppression in mammalian cells with genomically integrated genetic code expansion machinery. Meineke B, Heimgartner J, Caridha R, Block MF, Kimler KJ, Pires MF, Landreh M, Elsasser SJ. Cell Rep Methods. 2023 Nov 20;3(11):100626. doi: 10.1016/j.crmeth.2023.100626. Epub 2023 Nov 6. PubMed 37935196.
Backbone
  Vector backbone: pAS
  Vector type: Mammalian Expression
  Selectable markers: Puromycin
Growth in bacteria
  Bacterial resistance: Ampicillin, 100 μg/mL
  Growth temperature: 37°C
  Growth strain: NEB Stable
  Copy number: High Copy
Gene/Insert
  Gene/Insert name: AbKRS-chIPYE (alt name: 4xh7SK-Mma PylT cassette)
  Species: Methanosarcina mazei and Methanosarcina bakeri
  Insert size (bp): 1290
  Mutation: 1-149 MbPylRS IPYE (V31I, T56P, H62Y, A100E) + 185-454MmaPylRS
  GenBank ID: Q46E77.1
  Entrez Gene: pylS (a.k.a. MSMAC_RS17105, MSMAC_3241)
  Promoter: EF1
  Tag / fusion protein: FLAG (N terminal on insert)
  Cloning method: Ligation Independent Cloning
Terms and licenses: Academic/Nonprofit Terms; Industry Terms: Not Available to Industry
How to cite: pAS_4xMma PylT_FLAG-AbKRS-chIPYE was a gift from Simon Elsaesser (Addgene plasmid # 140020 ; http://n2t.net/addgene:140020 ; RRID:Addgene_140020)
