>Addgene plasmid #140020 | pAS_4xMma PylT_FLAG-AbKRS-chIPYE | depositor partial sequence | sequence record 271085 | EF1 promoter and AbKRS-chIPYE partial
GTCCGGCGCTCCCTTGGAGCCTACCTAGACTCAGCCGGCTCTCCACGCTTTGCCTGACCCTGCTTGCTCA
ACTCTACGTCTTTGTTTCGTTTTCTGTTCTGCGCCGTTACAGATCCAAGCTGTGACCGGCGCCTACTCTA
GAGCTAGCCACCATGGACTACAAGGACGACGACGACAAGATGGACAAGAAACCCCTGGACGTGCTGATCT
CTGCCACCGGCCTTTGGATGAGCAGAACCGGCACACTGCACAAGATCAAGCACTACGAGATCAGCCGGTC
CAAGATCTACATCGAGATGGCCTGCGGCGACCACCTGGTCGTGAACAACAGCAGAAGCTGCAGACCCGCC
AGAGCCTTCAGATACCACAAGTACAGAAAGACCTGCAAGCGGTGCAGAGTGTCCGGCGAGGACATCAACA
ACTTTCTGACCAGAAGCACCGAGGGCAAGACCAGCGTGAAAGTGAAGGTGGTGTCCGAGCCTAAAGTGAA
GAAAGCCATGCCTAAGAGCGTGTCCAGGGCTCCCAAGCCTCTGGAAAATCCTGTGTCTGCCAAGGCCAGC
ACCGACACCTCTAGAAGCGTTCCATCTCCTGCCAAGAGCACCCCTAACAGCCCTGTGCCTACAAGCGCCT
CTGCCCCAGCCCTGACCAAGTCCCAGACCGACCGGCTGGAAGTGCTCCTGAACCCCAAGGACGAGATCAG
CCTGAACAGCGGCAAGCCCTTCCGGGA
