>Addgene plasmid #140020 | pAS_4xMma PylT_FLAG-AbKRS-chIPYE | depositor partial sequence | sequence record 271086 | PylT cassette, partial
AACCCCGGGAATCTAACCCGGCTGAACGGATTTAGAGTCCGTTCGATCTACATGATCAGGTTTCCGAGGT
ACCCAGGCGGCGCACAAGCTATATAAACCTGAAGGAAATCTCAACTTTACACTTAGGTCAAGTTACTTAT
CGTACTAGAGCTTCAGCAGGAAATTTAACTAAAATCTAATTTAACCAGCATAGCAAATATCATTTATTCC
CAAAATGCTAAAGTTTGAGATAAACGGACTTGATTTCCGGCTGTTTTGACACTATCCAGAATGCCTTGCA
GATGGGTGGGGCATGCTAAATACTGCAGGAAAAACCGCACTTGTCCGGAAACCCCGGGAATCTAACCCGG
CTGAACGGATTTAGAGTCCGTTCGATCTACATGATCAGGTTTCCGAGGTACCCAGGCGGCGCACAAGCTA
TATAAACCTGAAGGAAATCTCAACTTTACACTTAGGTCAAGTTACTTATCGTACTAGAGCTTCAGCAGGA
AATTTAACTAAAATCTAATTTAACCAGCATAGCAAATATCATTTATTCCCAAAATGCTAAAGTTTGAGAT
AAACGGACTTGATTTCCGGCTGTTTTGACACTATCCAGAATGCCTTGCAGATGGGTGGGGCATGCTAAAT
ACTGCAGGAAAAACCGCACTTGTCCGGAAACCCCGGGAATCTAACCCGGCTGAACGGATTTAGAGTCCGT
TCGATCTACATGATCAGGTTTCCGAGGTACCCAGGCGGCGCACAAGCTATATAAACCTGAAGGAAATCTC
AACTTTACACTTAGGTCAAGTTACTTATCGTACTAGAGCTTCAGCAGGAAATTTAACTAAAATCTAATTT
AACCAGCATAGCAAATATCATTTATTCCCAAAATGCTAAAGTTTGAGATAAACGGACTTGATTTCCGGCT
GTTTTGACACTATCCAGAATGCCTTGCAGATGGGTGGGGCATGCTAAATACTGCAGAACTAGTGCTCTAG
AAAGGATCTG
